Addgene plasmid #46015: pUAST YFP mouse Rab35 CA
Depositing lab: Matthew Scott. Depositing organization: Stanford University. Publication: Rab35 controls actin bundling by recruiting fascin as an effector protein. Zhang J, Fonovic M, Suyama K, Bogyo M, Scott MP. Science. 2009 Sep 4;325(5945):1250-4. doi: 10.1126/science.1174921. PubMed 19729655.
Backbone
  Vector backbone: pUAST
  Backbone size w/o insert (bp): 8900
  Vector type: Insect Expression ; Drosophila
Growth in bacteria
  Bacterial resistance: Ampicillin, 100 μg/mL
  Growth temperature: 37°C
  Growth strain: Top10
  Copy number: Unknown
Gene/Insert
  Gene/Insert name: Rab35
  Species: M. musculus (mouse)
  Mutation: Q67L (constitutively active)
  Entrez Gene: Rab35 (a.k.a. 9530019H02Rik, AU040256, H-ray, RAB1C, RAY)
  Promoter: GAL4
  Tag / fusion protein: YFP (N terminal on backbone)
  Cloning method: Gateway Cloning
  Sequencing primers: 5′ EGFP-C; 3′ SV40pA-R
Terms and licenses: Academic/Nonprofit Terms; Industry Terms: Not Available to Industry
How to cite: pUAST YFP mouse Rab35 CA was a gift from Matthew Scott (Addgene plasmid # 46015 ; http://n2t.net/addgene:46015 ; RRID:Addgene_46015)
