[The description below was written by a language model from this plasmid's Addgene catalogue record.]
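Description:
pUAST YFP mouse Rab35 CA is a Drosophila expression plasmid built on the pUAST backbone (about 8.9 kb without the insert), the classic vector for GAL4/UAS-controlled transgene expression in flies and fly cell lines. It is propagated in E. coli under ampicillin selection; the copy number is not recorded, and no feature table is supplied, so backbone elements such as the bacterial origin, P-element ends or any fly transformation marker are not itemised in the record. The 3′ sequencing primer listed anneals in an SV40 polyadenylation region, which suggests an SV40 terminator lies downstream of the insert.

The payload is mouse Rab35, a small GTPase of the Rab family, carrying the Q67L substitution, which the record annotates as constitutively active. Mutations of this type in Rab proteins generally impair GTP hydrolysis and hold the protein in its GTP-bound, effector-engaging state. The coding sequence was introduced by Gateway recombination and is fused at its N terminus to YFP supplied by the backbone, leaving the C terminus of the Rab free, where Rab GTPases are typically lipid-modified for membrane attachment. Expression is listed as GAL4-dependent, meaning transcription occurs only where a GAL4 driver is supplied. This permits tissue-specific or timed expression in transgenic flies, or expression in cultured cells by co-transfection with a GAL4 source.

The associated study concerns Rab35 control of actin bundling through recruitment of fascin as an effector. The construct suits gain-of-function experiments in which activated Rab35 is expressed and its localisation followed by YFP fluorescence, for example alongside wild-type or inactive Rab35 variants.
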