>Addgene plasmid #46015 | pUAST YFP mouse Rab35 CA | addgene partial sequence | sequence record 65374 | EGFP-C 5'-CATGGTCCTGCTGGAGTTCGTG-3'
TCTCGGCATGGACGAGCTGTACAAGTCCGGACTCAGATCTCGAGCTCAAGCTTCGAATTCTGCAGTCGAC
GGTACCGCGGGCCCGGGATCATCAACAAGTTTGTACAAAAAAGCAGGCTTAATGGCCCGGGACTACGACC
ACCTCTTCAAGCTGCTCATCATCGGCGACAGCGGTGTGGGCAAGAGCAGCTTGCTGTTACGATTCGCAGA
CAACACCTTCTCAGGCAGCTACATCACCACAATCGGAGTGGATTTCAAGATTCGGACTGTGGAGATCAAC
GGGGAGAAGGTGAAGCTGCAGATCTGGGACACGGCAGGGCTAGAGCGCTTCCGCACCATCACCTCTACGT
ATTATCGGGGGACCCATGGGGTCATTGTGGTTTACGACGTCACTAGTGCCGAGTCCTTTGTCAACGTCAA
GCGATGGCTTCATGAAATCAACCAGAACTGTGACGATGTGTGCCGAATATTAGTGGGCAATAAGAATGAT
GACCCTGAGCGGAAGGTGGTAGAGACAGAAGATGCCTACAAATTTGCCGGGCAGATGGGGATCCAGCTCT
TTGAGACCAGTGCCAAGGAGAACGTCAATGTGGAAGAGATGTTCAACTGTATCACAGAGCTGGTTCTGCG
AGCAAAGAAAGACAACTTGGCGAAACAGCAGCAGCAACAACAGAACGATGTGGTGAAGCTCACCAAAAAC
AGTAAACGAAAGAAACGCTGCTGCTAAAACCCAGCTTTCTTGTACAAAGTGGTTGATGATCCTCTAGAGG
ATCTTTGTGAAGGAACCTTACTTCTGTGGTGTGACATAATTGGACAAACTACCTACAGAGATTTAAAGCT
CTAAGGTAAATATAAAATTTTTAAGTGTATAATGTGTTAAACTACTGATTCTAATTGTTTGTGTATTTTA
GATTCCAACCTATGGAACTGATGAATGGGAGCAGTGGTGGAATGCCTTTAATGAGGAAAACCTGTTTTGC
TCA
